>Addgene plasmid #129804 | ORF18(G171A)-3xFLAG pCDNA4 | addgene full sequence | sequence record 257109 | Addgene NGS Result
GACGGATCGGGAGATCTCCCGATCCCCTATGGTGCACTCTCAGTACAATCTGCTCTGATGCCGCATAGTT
AAGCCAGTATCTGCTCCCTGCTTGTGTGTTGGAGGTCGCTGAGTAGTGCGCGAGCAAAATTTAAGCTACA
ACAAGGCAAGGCTTGACCGACAATTGCATGAAGAATCTGCTTAGGGTTAGGCGTTTTGCGCTGCTTCGCG
ATGTACGGGCCAGATATACGCGTTGACATTGATTATTGACTAGTTATTAATAGTAATCAATTACGGGGTC
ATTAGTTCATAGCCCATATATGGAGTTCCGCGTTACATAACTTACGGTAAATGGCCCGCCTGGCTGACCG
CCCAACGACCCCCGCCCATTGACGTCAATAATGACGTATGTTCCCATAGTAACGCCAATAGGGACTTTCC
ATTGACGTCAATGGGTGGAGTATTTACGGTAAACTGCCCACTTGGCAGTACATCAAGTGTATCATATGCC
AAGTACGCCCCCTATTGACGTCAATGACGGTAAATGGCCCGCCTGGCATTATGCCCAGTACATGACCTTA
TGGGACTTTCCTACTTGGCAGTACATCTACGTATTAGTCATCGCTATTACCATGGTGATGCGGTTTTGGC
AGTACATCAATGGGCGTGGATAGCGGTTTGACTCACGGGGATTTCCAAGTCTCCACCCCATTGACGTCAA
TGGGAGTTTGTTTTGGCACCAAAATCAACGGGACTTTCCAAAATGTCGTAACAACTCCGCCCCATTGACG
CAAATGGGCGGTAGGCGTGTACGGTGGGAGGTCTATATAAGCAGAGCTCTCCCTATCAGTGATAGAGATC
TCCCTATCAGTGATAGAGATCGTCGACGAGCTCGTTTAGTGAACCGTCAGATCGCCTGGAGACGCCATCC
ACGCTGTTTTGACCTCCATAGAAGACACCGGGACCGATCCAGCCTCCGGACTCTAGCGTTTAAACTTAAG
CTTGGTACCGAGCTCGGATCCACTAGTCCAGTGTGGTGGAATTCTGCAGATATGCTCGGAAAATACGTGT
GTGAGACCGAGCCGCTGAGCCCGGGGCTTAGGAGGCTCATGTGGCGCTTTTTGCAAAATAAGAATTTAAA
TACATTCCACGCCCAAGAGCTGCGTTTTATTCATTTGGTTCTCTGCAGGATGTACAATTTCGGTCTAAAT
GTGTACCTGTTAAGGGAGGCTACTGCCAATGCCGGGACCTACGACGAGGTGGTCCTGGGACGCAAGGTTC
CTGCGGAGGTGTGGAAGCTCGTGTACGATGGGCTCGAGGAGATGGGCGTGTCAAGTGAGATGCTGCTGTG
TGAGGCATACCGGGACAGCCTCTGGATGCACTTGAACGATAAGGTGGGGCTCTTGAGGGGCCTGGCGAAT
TATCTGTTTCACCGGCTAGGGGTCACCCACGACGTTCGCATCGCCCCGGAAAACCTGGTGGACGGAAACT
TTTTGTTTAATCTGGGAAGTGTGCTCCCCTGCAGGCTGCTCCTTGCGGCGGGCTACTGCCTCGCCTTTTG
GGCCAGCGATGAACACGAACGCTGGGTGCGCTTCTTCGCCCAGAAGCTTTTCATTTGCTACCTGATAGTC
TCCGGGCGTCTTATGACACAGAGGTCTCTGCTAGTTTGGGCCAGCGAAACGGGCTATCCCGGTCCGGTGG
AGGCAGTCTGTCGCGACATCCGCTCCATGTACGGCATACGAACGTATGCGGTCTCGGGTTATCTTCCGGC
TCCGTCCGAAGCGCAGCTGGCCTACCTTGGTGCGTTTAACAACAACGCGGTTTCAGATCCAGCACAGTGG
CGGCCGCTCGAGGGAGGCGGTGGAGCCGACTACAAGGACCACGACGGCGACTACAAGGACCACGACATCG
ACTACAAGGACGACGACGACAAGGGGCCCGTTTAAACCCGCTGATCAGCCTCGACTGTGCCTTCTAGTTG
CCAGCCATCTGTTGTTTGCCCCTCCCCCGTGCCTTCCTTGACCCTGGAAGGTGCCACTCCCACTGTCCTT
TCCTAATAAAATGAGGAAATTGCATCGCATTGTCTGAGTAGGTGTCATTCTATTCTGGGGGGTGGGGTGG
GGCAGGACAGCAAGGGGGAGGATTGGGAAGACAATAGCAGGCATGCTGGGGATGCGGTGGGCTCTATGGC
TTCTGAGGCGGAAAGAACCAGCTGGGGCTCTAGGGGGTATCCCC
[124 nt withheld, positions 2215-2338]
C
[91 nt withheld, positions 2340-2430]
A
[49 nt withheld, positions 2432-2480]
CCTTTGACGTTGGAGTCCACGTTCTTT
[37 nt withheld, positions 2508-2544]
ACCCTATCTCGGTCTATTCTTTTGATTTATAAGGGATTTTGCCGATTTCGGCCTATTGGTTAAAAAATGA
GCTGATTTAACAAAAATTTAACGCGAATTAATTCTGTGGAATGTGTGTCAGTTAGGGTGTGGAAAGTCCC
CAGGCTCCCCAGCAGGCAGAAGTATGCAAAGCATGCATCTCAATTAGTCAGCAACCAGGTGTGGAAAGTC
CCCAGGCTCCCCAGCAGGCAGAAGTATGCAAAGCATGCATCTCAATTAGTCAGCAACCATAGTCCCGCCC
CTAACTCCGCCCATCCCGCCCCTAACTCCGCCCAGTTCCGCCCATTCTCCGCCCCATGGCTGACTAATTT
TTTTTATTTATGCAGAGGCCGAGGCCGCCTCTGCCTCTGAGCTATTCCAGAAGTAGTGAGGAGGCTTTTT
TGGAGGCCTAGGCTTTTGCAAAAAGCTCCCGGGAGCTTGTATATCCATTTTCGGATCTGATCAGCACGTG
TTGACAATTAATCATCGGCATAGTATATCGGCATAGTATAATACGACAAGGTGAGGAACTAAACCATGGC
CAAGTTGACCAGTGCCGTTCCGGTGCTCACCGCGCGCGACGTCGCCGGAGCGGTCGAGTTCTGGACCGAC
CGGCTCGGGTTCTCCCGGGACTTCGTGGAGGACGACTTCGCCGGTGTGGTCCGGGACGACGTGACCCTGT
TCATCAGCGCGGTCCAGGACCAGGTGGTGCCGGACAACACCCTGGCCTGGGTGTGGGTGCGCGGCCTGGA
CGAGCTGTACGCCGAGTGGTCGGAGGTCGTGTCCACGAACTTCCGGGACGCCTCCGGGCCGGCCATGACC
GAGATCGGCGAGCAGCCGTGGGGGCGGGAGTTCGCCCTGCGCGACCCGGCCGGCAACTGCGTGCACTTCG
TGGCCGAGGAGCAGGACTGACACGTGCTACGAGATTTCGATTCCACCGCCGCCTTCTATGAAAGGTTGGG
CTTCGGAATCGTTTTCCGGGACGCCGGCTGGATGATCCTCCAGCGCGGGGATCTCATGCTGGAGTTCTTC
GCCCACCCCAACTTGTTTATTGCAGCTTATAATGGTTACAAATAAAGCAATAGCATCACAAATTTCACAA
ATAAAGCATTTTTTTCACTGCATTCTAGTTGTGGTTTGTCCAAACTCATCAATGTATCTTATCATGTCTG
TATACCGTCGACCTCTAGCTAGAGCTTGGCGTAATCATGGTCATAGCTGTTTCCTGTGTGAAATTGTTAT
CCGCTCACAATTCCACACAACATACGAGCCGGAAGCATAAAGTGTAAAGCCTGGGGTGCCTAATGAGTGA
GCTAACTCACATTAATTGCGTTGCGCTCACTGCCCGCTTTCCAGTCGGGAAACCTGTCGTGCCAGCTGCA
TTAATGAATCGGCCAACGCGCGGGGAGAGGCGGTTTGCGTATTGGGCGCTCTTCCGCTTCCTCGCTCACT
GACTCGCTGCGCTCGGTCGTTCGGCTGCGGCGAGCGGTATCAGCTCACTCAAAGGCGGTAATACGGTTAT
CCACAGAATCAGGGGATAACGCAGGAAAGAACATGTGAGCAAAAGGCCAGCAAAAGGCCAGGAACCGTAA
AAAGGCCGCGTTGCTGGCGTTTTTCCATAGGCTCCGCCCCCCTGACGAGCATCACAAAAATCGACGCTCA
AGTCAGAGGTGGCGAAACCCGACAGGACTATAAAGATACCAGGCGTTTCCCCCTGGAAGCTCCCTCGTGC
GCTCTCCTGTTCCGACCCTGCCGCTTACCGGATACCTGTCCGCCTTTCTCCCTTCGGGAAGCGTGGCGCT
TTCTCATAGCTCACGCTGTAGGTATCTCAGTTCGGTGTAGGTCGTTCGCTCCAAGCTGGGCTGTGTGCAC
GAACCCCCCGTTCAGCCCGACCGCTGCGCCTTATCCGGTAACTATCGTCTTGAGTCCAACCCGGTAAGAC
ACGACTTATCGCCACTGGCAGCAGCCACTGGTAACAGGATTAGCAGAGCGAGGTATGTAGGCGGTGCTAC
AGAGTTCTTGAAGTGGTGGCCTAACTACGGCTACACTAGAAGAACAGTATTTGGTATCTGCGCTCTGCTG
AAGCCAGTTACCTTCGGAAAAAGAGTTGGTAGCTCTTGATCCGGCAAACAAACCACCGCTGGTAGCGGTG
GTTTTTTTGTTTGCAAGCAGCAGATTACGCGCAGAAAAAAAGGATCTCAAGAAGATCCTTTGATCTTTTC
TACGGGGTCTGACGCTCAGTGGAACGAAAACTCACGTTAAGGGATTTTGGTCATGAGATTATCAAAAAGG
ATCTTCACCTAGATCCTTTTAAATTAAAAATGAAGTTTTAAATCAATCTAAAGTATATATGAGTAAACTT
GGTCTGACAGTTACCAATGCTTAATCAGTGAGGCACCTATCTCAGCGATCTGTCTATTTCGTTCATCCAT
AGTTGCCTGACTCCCCGTCGTGTAGATAACTACGATACGGGAGGGCTTACCATCTGGCCCCAGTGCTGCA
ATGATACCGCGAGACCCACGCTCACCGGCTCCAGATTTATCAGCAATAAACCAGCCAGCCGGAAGGGCCG
AGCGCAGAAGTGGTCCTGCAACTTTATCCGCCTCCATCCAGTCTATTAATTGTTGCCGGGAAGCTAGAGT
AAGTAGTTCGCCAGTTAATAGTTTGCGCAACGTTGTTGCCATTGCTACAGGCATCGTGGTGTCACGCTCG
TCGTTTGGTATGGCTTCATTCAGCTCCGGTTCCCAACGATCAAGGCGAGTTACATGATCCCCCATGTTGT
GCAAAAAAGCGGTTAGCTCCTTCGGTCCTCCGATCGTTGTCAGAAGTAAGTTGGCCGCAGTGTTATCACT
CATGGTTATGGCAGCACTGCATAATTCTCTTACTGTCATGCCATCCGTAAGATGCTTTTCTGTGACTGGT
GAGTACTCAACCAAGTCATTCTGAGAATAGTGTATGCGGCGACCGAGTTGCTCTTGCCCGGCGTCAATAC
GGGATAATACCGCGCCACATAGCAGAACTTTAAAAGTGCTCATCATTGGAAAACGTTCTTCGGGGCGAAA
ACTCTCAAGGATCTTACCGCTGTTGAGATCCAGTTCGATGTAACCCACTCGTGCACCCAACTGATCTTCA
GCATCTTTTACTTTCACCAGCGTTTCTGGGTGAGCAAAAACAGGAAGGCAAAATGCCGCAAAAAAGGGAA
TAAGGGCGACACGGAAATGTTGAATACTCATACTCTTCCTTTTTCAATATTATTGAAGCATTTATCAGGG
TTATTGTCTCATGAGCGGATACATATTTGAATGTATTTAGAAAAATAAACAAATAGGGGTTCCGCGCACA
TTTCCCCGAAAAGTGCCACCTGACGTC
Features (pLannotate 1.2.2; 23 found; start..end, strand, type, name):
     28..80      -  misc_feature   bom (fragment): basis of mobility region from pBR322
    235..614     +  enhancer       CMV enhancer: human cytomegalovirus immediate early enhancer
    615..818     +  promoter       CMV promoter: human cytomegalovirus (CMV) immediate early promoter
    820..839     +  promoter       PLtetO-1 promoter (fragment): modified phage lambda PL promoter with tet operator sites (Lutz and Bujard, 1997)
    841..860     +  promoter       PLtetO-1 promoter (fragment): modified phage lambda PL promoter with tet operator sites (Lutz and Bujard, 1997)
    868..901     +  promoter       TRE3GV promoter (fragment): 3rd-generation Tet-responsive promoter that can be activated by binding of Tet-On® 3G, optimized for retroviral and lentiviral vectors
   1032..1802    +  CDS            ORF18: UL79_HHV8P - Protein inferred from homology: Swiss-Prot protein existence level 3. Plays a role in the expression of late transcripts bridging viral DNA replication and late gene expression during infection. From Human herpesvirus 8 type P (isolate GK18) (HHV-8) (Kaposi's sarcoma-associated herpesvirus).
   1893..1913    +  CDS            FLAG (fragment): FLAG® epitope tag, followed by an enterokinase cleavage site
   1945..2169    +  polyA_signal   bGH poly(A) signal: bovine growth hormone polyadenylation signal
   2173..2194    +  promoter       SV40 promoter (fragment): SV40 enhancer and early promoter
   2215..2643    +  rep_origin     f1 ori (sequence partly withheld): f1 bacteriophage origin of replication; arrow indicates direction of (+) strand synthesis
   2657..2986    +  promoter       SV40 promoter: SV40 enhancer and early promoter
   3034..3081    +  promoter       EM7 promoter: synthetic bacterial promoter&nbsp
   3100..3474    +  CDS            BleoR: antibiotic-binding protein; Sh ble from Streptoalloteichus hindustanus; confers resistance to bleomycin, phleomycin, and Zeocin™
   3484..3609    +  CDS            ble (fragment): BLE_KLEPN - Experimental evidence at protein level: Swiss-Prot protein existence level 1. Binding protein with a strong affinity to the bleomycin family of antibiotics. Binds to CL990; an antimitotic-antibiotic compound. From Klebsiella pneumoniae.
   3604..3725    +  polyA_signal   SV40 poly(A) signal: SV40 polyadenylation signal
   3798..3814    -  protein_bind   lac operator: The lac repressor binds to the lac operator to inhibit transcription in E. coli. This inhibition can be relieved by adding lactose or isopropyl-β-D-thiogalactopyranoside (IPTG). lac repressor encoded by lacI
   3822..3852    -  promoter       lac promoter: promoter for the E. coli lac operon
   3867..3888    -  protein_bind   CAP binding site: CAP binding activates transcription in the presence of cAMP. E. coli catabolite activator protein
   3901..3993    -  CDS            lacI (fragment): lac repressor; lacI; The lac repressor binds to the lac operator to inhibit transcription in E. coli. This inhibition can be relieved by adding lactose or isopropyl-β-D-thiogalactopyranoside (IPTG).
   4176..4764    -  rep_origin     ori: high-copy-number ColE1/pMB1/pBR322/pUC origin of replication
   4935..5795    -  CDS            AmpR: β-lactamase; bla; confers resistance to ampicillin, carbenicillin, and related antibiotics
   5796..5900    -  promoter       AmpR promoter: bla
