[The description below was written by a language model from this plasmid's Addgene catalogue record and pLannotate feature annotations shown in this document.]
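Description:
ORF18(G171A)-3xFLAG pCDNA4 is a mammalian expression plasmid built on the pcDNA4/TO backbone, about 5.9 kb in total, that produces a point mutant of the Kaposi's sarcoma-associated herpesvirus (HHV-8) ORF18 protein. It is maintained in E. coli through a high-copy ColE1/pUC-type origin and an ampicillin resistance gene (β-lactamase with its own promoter), and it also carries an f1 phage origin. For selection in mammalian cells the backbone provides a Zeocin/bleomycin resistance gene (Sh ble) driven by the SV40 early promoter, with an EM7 bacterial promoter upstream and an SV40 polyadenylation signal downstream.

The expression cassette uses the human CMV immediate-early enhancer and promoter. Immediately downstream are two short tet operator-like elements, which the annotation software labels as PLtetO-1 fragments. These are typical of the pcDNA4/TO design, in which transcription is constitutive in ordinary cells but can be repressed and tetracycline-induced in cells expressing the Tet repressor. The 771 bp ORF18 coding sequence follows, carrying a glycine-to-alanine substitution at residue 171. It is fused at its C terminus to a backbone-encoded 3xFLAG epitope, of which the feature table recognises only a single FLAG fragment, and the cassette ends with the bovine growth hormone polyadenylation signal.

ORF18 is a homologue of the UL79 family and is involved in viral late gene expression, linking DNA replication to late transcription. The associated publication concerns the requirement for the ORF18–ORF30 interaction in late gene expression, so this tagged mutant is presumably meant for detection, immunoprecipitation and comparison with wild-type ORF18 in transfected cells. The record does not state the specific phenotype of G171A.
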