Addgene plasmid #129804: ORF18(G171A)-3xFLAG pCDNA4
Purpose: Expresses KSHV ORF18 (G171A) with Cterm 3xFLAG tag in mammalian cells
Depositing lab: Britt Glaunsinger. Depositing organization: University of California, Berkeley. Publication: The interaction between ORF18 and ORF30 is required for late gene expression in Kaposi's sarcoma-associated herpesvirus. Castaneda AF, Glaunsinger BA. J Virol. 2018 Oct 10. pii: JVI.01488-18. doi: 10.1128/JVI.01488-18. PubMed 30305361.
Backbone
  Vector backbone: pcDNA4/TO
  Backbone size w/o insert (bp): 5168
  Total vector size (bp): 5928
  Vector type: Mammalian Expression
Growth in bacteria
  Bacterial resistance: Ampicillin, 100 μg/mL
  Growth temperature: 37°C
  Growth strain: DH5alpha
  Copy number: High Copy
Gene/Insert
  Gene/Insert name: ORF18
  Species: Kaposi's sarcoma-associated herpesvirus (HHV-8)
  Insert size (bp): 771
  Mutation: changed Glycine 171 to Alanine
  Entrez Gene: ORF18 (a.k.a. HHV8GK18_gp22)
  Promoter: CMV
  Tag / fusion protein: 3xFLAG (C terminal on backbone)
  Cloning method: Ligation Independent Cloning
  Sequencing primers: 5′ CGCAAATGGGCGGTAGGCGTG; 3′ TAGAAGGCACAGTCGAGG
Terms and licenses: Academic/Nonprofit Terms; Industry Terms: Not Available to Industry
How to cite: ORF18(G171A)-3xFLAG pCDNA4 was a gift from Britt Glaunsinger (Addgene plasmid # 129804 ; http://n2t.net/addgene:129804 ; RRID:Addgene_129804)
